>Addgene plasmid #83508 | pmcsg7-mCRT(1-351) | addgene partial sequence | sequence record 161352 | T7 5'-TAATACGACTCACTATAGGG-3'
AATAATTTTGTTTAACTTTAAGAAGGAGATATACATATGCACCATCATCATCATCATTCTTCTGGTGTAG
ATCTGGGTACCGAGAACCTGTACTTCCAATCCAATGCTGCCGCAGACCCTGCCATCTATTTCAAAGAGCA
GTTCTTGGACGGAGATGCCTGGACCAACCGCTGGGTCGAATCCAAACATAAGTCCGATTTTGGCAAATTT
GTCCTCAGTTCTGGCAAATTTTACGGGGACCTGGAGAAGGATAAAGGGCTGCAGACAAGCCAAGATGCCC
GATTTTACGCACTGTCCGCCAAATTCGAACCCTTCAGCAATAAGGGCCAGACACTGGTGGTACAGTTCAC
GGTGAAGCATGAGCAGAATATCGACTGTGGGGGCGGCTACGTGAAGCTGTTTCCGAGTGGCTTGGACCAG
AAGGACATGCATGGAGACTCAGAATATAACATCATGTTTGGTCCGGACATCTGCGGTCCTGGCACCAAGA
AGGTTCATGTCATCTTTAACTACAAGGGCAAGAATGTGCTGATCAACAAGGATATCCGGTGTAAGGATGA
TGAATTCACACACCTATACACACTGATTGTGCGGCCAGACAACACCTATGAGGTGAAAATTGACAACAGC
CAGGTGGAGTCAGGCTCCTTGGAGGATGATTGGGACTTTCTGCCACCCAAGAAGATAAAGGACCCTGATG
CTGCCAAGCCGGAAGACTGGGATGAACGAGCCAAGATCGATGACCCCACAGATTCCAAGCCTGAGGACTG
GGACAAGCCAGAGCACATCCCTGACCCTGATGCTAAGAAGCCTGAGGACTGGGATGAAGAGATGGATGGA
GAGTGGGAACCACCAGTGATTCAAAATCCTGAATACAAGGGCGAGTGGAAACCACGTCAAATTGACAACC
CAGATTACAAGGGTACCTGGATACACCCAGAAATTGACAACCCTGAATACTCCCCCGATGCAAATATCT
