>Addgene plasmid #83508 | pmcsg7-mCRT(1-351) | addgene partial sequence | sequence record 161358 | T7term 5'-GCTAGTTATTGCTCAGCGG-3'
TCTTTCGGGCTTTGTTAGCAGCCGGATCTCAGTGGTGGTGGTGGTGGTGCTCGAGTGCGGCCGCAAGCTT
GTCGACGGAGCTCGAATTCGGATCCGTTATCCACTTCCAATGTTACAGCTCATCCTTGGCTTGGCCAGGG
GATTCTTCCTCATCTTCCTCCTTCTCATCTTCTTCATCCTCATCTTCATCTCTGTCATCATCATCCTCTT
TATCCTCAGCTTCTTCTTCCTCTTTACGCTTCTTGTCCTCTTCTTCTTACTTAAGCCTCTGCTCCTCATC
CTGCTTGTCCTTCATCTGCTTCTCTGCAGCCTTGGTAACACCCCACGTCTCATTGCCAAACTCCTCTGCA
TAGGCCTCATCATTGGTGATGAGGAAATTGTCAAAGATTGTCCCGGACTTGACCTGCCAGAGATCTAGGC
CCAGTACAGCAAAACTATCATAGGCATAGATATTTGCATCGGGGGAGTATTCAGGGTTGTCAATTTCTGG
GTGTATCCAGGTACCCTTGTAATCTGGGTTGTCAATTTGACGTGGTTTCCACTCGCCCTTGTATTCAGGA
TTTTGAATCACTGGTGGTTCCCACTCTCCATCCATCTCTTCATCCCAGTCCTCAGGCTTCTTAGCATCAG
GGTCAGGGATGTGCTCTGGCTTGTCCCAGTCCTCAGGCTTGGAATCTGTGGGGTCATCGATCTTGGCTCG
TTCATCCCAGTCTTCCGGCTTGGCAGCATCAGGGTCCTTTATCTTCTTGGGTGGCAGAAAGTCCCAATCA
TCCTCCAAGGAGCCTGACTCCACCTGGCTGTTGTCAATTTTCACCTCATAGGTGTTGTCTGGCCGCACAA
TCAGTGTGTATAGGTGTGTGAATTCATCATCCTTACACCGGATATCCTTGTTGATCAGCACATTCTTGCC
CTTGTAGTTAAAGATGACATGAACCTTCTTGGTGCCAGGACCGCAGATGTCCGGACCAAACATGATGTTA
TATTCTGAGTC
