[The description below was written by a language model from this plasmid's Addgene catalogue record.]
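Description:
pmcsg7-mCRT(1-351) is a bacterial expression plasmid built on the pmcsg7 backbone, a vector designed for ligation-independent cloning, which was the method used to introduce the insert. It is propagated in E. coli under ampicillin selection and is recorded as low copy. The record does not name the origin of replication, and no feature table is available, so details of the backbone beyond the listed fields cannot be confirmed.

The payload is a truncated form of mouse calreticulin (Calr, also known as CRT or calregulin), limited to residues 1–351 of the protein, so the C-terminal residues beyond position 351 are absent. The coding sequence was derived from a commercially distributed mouse cDNA clone. Expression is driven by a T7 promoter, which requires a host strain supplying T7 RNA polymerase for protein production; the cloning strain listed in the record serves for plasmid maintenance rather than expression. A His tag contributed by the backbone is fused to the N terminus of the insert, allowing purification of the recombinant protein by immobilized metal affinity chromatography. The use of T7 and T7 terminator primers for sequencing implies that the insert sits between the T7 promoter and a T7 terminator region.

The stated purpose is bacterial expression of a calreticulin mutant. The associated publication concerns the thermostability of calreticulin and its structural responses to divalent cations, which suggests this truncation was used to produce purified protein for biophysical comparison with other forms of calreticulin, though the record does not specify the experiments performed with this particular construct.
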