Addgene plasmid #83508: pmcsg7-mCRT(1-351)
Purpose: Bacterial expression of Calreticulin mutant
Depositing lab: Malini Raghavan. Depositing organization: University of Michigan. Publication: Calreticulin is a thermostable protein with distinct structural responses to different divalent cation environments. Wijeyesakere SJ, Gafni AA, Raghavan M. J Biol Chem. 2011 Mar 18;286(11):8771-85. doi: 10.1074/jbc.M110.169193. Epub 2010 Dec 22. PubMed 21177861.
Backbone
  Vector backbone: pmcsg7
  Vector type: Bacterial Expression
Growth in bacteria
  Bacterial resistance: Ampicillin, 100 μg/mL
  Growth temperature: 37°C
  Growth strain: DH5alpha
  Copy number: Low Copy
Gene/Insert
  Gene/Insert name: CALR
  Species: M. musculus (mouse)
  Mutation: 1-351 only
  Entrez Gene: Calr (a.k.a. CRT, Calregulin)
  Promoter: T7
  Tag / fusion protein: His (N terminal on backbone)
  Cloning method: Ligation Independent Cloning
  Sequencing primers: 5′ T7; 3′ T7 terminal
Resource information
  A portion of this plasmid was derived from a plasmid made by: CALR gene was cloned from ATCC (MGC-6209)
Terms and licenses: Academic/Nonprofit Terms; Industry Terms: Not Available to Industry
How to cite: pmcsg7-mCRT(1-351) was a gift from Malini Raghavan (Addgene plasmid # 83508 ; http://n2t.net/addgene:83508 ; RRID:Addgene_83508)
